>Addgene plasmid #84097 | pFGC5941-PacI-ath-STTM170/171 | addgene full sequence | sequence record 167212 | Addgene NGS Result
TGAGACTTTTCAACAAAGGGTAATTTCGGGAAACCTCCTCGGATTCCATTGCCCAGCTATCTGTCACCTC
ATCGAAAGGACAGTAGAAAAGGAAGGTGGCTCCTACAAATGCCATCATTGCGATAAAGGAAAGGCTATCA
TTCAAGATGCCTCTGCCGACAGTGGTCCCAAAGATGGACCCCCACCCACGAGGAGCATCGTGGAAAAAGA
AGACGTTCCAACCACGTCTTCAAAGCAAGTGGACTGATGTGACATCTCCACTGACATAAGGGATGACGCA
CAACCCCACTATCCTTCGCAAGACCCTTCCTCTATATAAGGAAGTTCATTTCATTTGGAGAGGACAGCCC
AAGCTTGATATTGACACCTAGGCTCAATCAGTTGTTGTTGTTATGGTCTAATTTTAAATATGGTCGAAAG
AAGAAGAATCGTGATATTGGCTACACGGCTCAAGAATTCGGTACGCTGAAATCACCAGTCTCTCTCTACA
AATCTATCTCTCTCTATTTTCTCCATAAATAATGTGTGAGTAGTTTCCCGATAAGGGAAATTAGGGTTCT
TATAGGGTTTCGCTCATGTGTTGAGCATATAAGAAACCCTTAGTATGTATTTGTATTTGTAAAATACTTC
TATCAATAAAATTTCTAATTCCTAAAACCAAAATCCAGTACTAAAATCCAGATCTCCTAAAGTCCCTATA
GATCTTTGTCGTGAATATAAACCAGACACGGGACGACTAGACCTGGAGCCCAGACGCCGTTCGAAGCTAG
AAGTACCGCTTAGGCAGGAGGCCGTTAGGGAAAAGATGCTAAGGCAGGGTTGGTTACGTTGACTCCCCCG
TAGGTTTGGTTTAAATATGATGAAGTGGACGGAAGGAAGGAGGAAGACAAGGAAGGATAAGGTTGCAGGC
CCTGTGCAAGGTAAGAAGATGGAAATTTGATAGAGGTACGCTACTATACTTATACTATACGCTAAGGGAA
TGATTGTATTTATACCCTATACCCCCTAATAACCCCTTATCAATTTAAGAAATAATCCGCATAAGCCCCC
GCTTAAAAATTGGTATCAGAGCCATGAATAGGTCTATGACCAAAACTCAAGAGGATAAAACCTCACCAAA
ATACGAAAGAGTCCTTAACTCTAAAGATAAAAGATCTTTCAAGATCAAAACTAGTTCCCTCACACCGGTG
ACGGGGATCGCATGCGACCTCTAGACCATCACATTGGAGCTTCAGCTGCTCGAGTTCTATAGTGTCACCT
AAATCGTATGTGTATGATACATAAGGTTATGTATTAATTGTAGCCGCGTTCTTACGTCGACGTACCAATT
ACGCCCCGCCCTGTCACTCATCGCAGTACTGTTGTAATTCATTAAGCATTCTGCCGACATGGAAGCCATC
ACAAACGGCATGATGAACCTGAATCGCCAGCGGCATCAGCACCTTGTCGCCTTGCGTATAATATTTGCCC
ATGGTGAAAACGGGGGCGAAGAAGTTGTCCATATTGGCCACGTTTAAATCAAAACTGGTGAAACTCACCC
AGGGATTGGCTGAGACGAAAAACATATTCTCAATAAACCCTTTAGGGAAATAGGCCAGGTTTTCACCGTA
ACACGCCACATCTTGCGAATATATGTGTAGAAACTGCCGGAAATCGTCGTGGTATTCACTCCAGAGCGAT
GAAAACGTTTCAGTTTGCTCATGGAAAACGGTGTAACAAGGGTGAACACTATCCCATATTACCAGCTCAC
CGTCTTTCATTGCCATACGGAACTCCGGATGAGCATTCATCAGGCGGGCAAGAATGTGAATAAAGGCCGG
ATAAAACTTGTGCTTATTTTTCTTTACGGTCTTTAAAAAGGCCGTAATATCCAGCTGAACGGTCTGGTTA
TAGGTACATTGAGCAACTGACTGAAATGCCTCAAAATGTTCTTTACGATGCCATTGGGATATATCAACGG
TGGTATATCCAGTGATTTCTTTCTCCATTTTAGCTTCCTTAGCTCCTGAAAATCTCGATAACTCATTAAA
GCTTATCGATGATAAGCTGTCAAACATGAGAATTTAGCCCGCCTAATGAGCGGGCTTTTTGTTGTGATCC
GCGTTGCTGGCGTTTCTCCATAGGCTCCGCCCCCCTGACGAGCATCACAAAAATCGACGCTCAAGTCAGA
GGTGGCGAAACCCGACAGGACTATAAAGATACCAGGCGTTTCCCCCCTGGAAGCTCCCTCGTGCGCTCTC
CTGTTCCGACCCTGCCGCTTACCGGATACCTGTCCGCCTTTCTTAATTAAGACCCGGGACTAGTCCCTAG
AGTCCTGCTTTAATGAGATATGCGAGACGCCTATGATCGCATGATATTTGCTTTCAATTCTGTTGTGCAC
GTTGTAAAAAACCTGAGCATGTGTAGCTCAGATCCTTACCGCCGGTTTCGGTTCATTCTAATGAATATAT
CACCCGTTACTATCGTATTTTTATGAATAATATTCTCCGTTCAATTTACTGATTGTACCCTACTACTTAT
ATGTACAATATTAAAATGAAAACAATATATTGTGCTGAATAGGTTTATAGCGACATCTATGATAGAGCGC
CACAATAACAAACAATTGCGTTTTATTATTACAAATCCAATTTTAAAAAAAGCGGCAGAACCGGTCAAAC
CTAAAAGACTGATTACATAAATCTTATTCAAATTTCAAAAGTGCCCCAGGGGCTAGTATCTACGACACAC
CGAGCGGCGAACTAATAACGCTCACTGAAGGGAACTCCGGTTCCCCGCCGGCGCGCATGGGTGAGATTCC
TTGAAGTTGAGTATTGGCCGTCCGCTCTACCGAAAGTTACGGGCACCATTCAACCCGGTCCAGCACGGCG
GCCGGGTAACCGACTTGCTGCCCCGAGAATTATGCAGCATTTTTTTGGTGTATGTGGGCCCCAAATGAAG
TGCAGGTCAAACCTTGACAGTGACGACAAATCGTTGGGCGGGTCCAGGGCGAATTTTGCGACAACATGTC
GAGGCTCAGCAGGACCTGCAGGCATGCAAGCTTGGCACTGGCCGTCGTTTTACAACGTCGTGACTGGGAA
AACCCTGGCGTTACCCAACTTAATCGCCTTGCAGCACATCCCCCTTTCGCCAGCTGGCGTAATAGCGAAG
AGGCCCGCACCGATCGCCCTTCCCAACAGTTGCGCAGCCTGAATGGCGAATGCTAGAGCAGCTTGAGCTT
GGATCAGATTGTCGTTTCCCGCCTTCAGTTTAAACTATCAGTGTTTGACAGGATATATTGGCGGGTAAAC
CTAAGAGAAAAGAGCGTTTATTAGAATAATCGGATATTTAAAAGGGCGTGAAAAGGTTTATCCGTTCGTC
CATTTGTATGTGCATGCCAACCACAGGGTTCCCCTCGGGATCAAAGTACTTTGATCCAACCCCTCCGCTG
CTATAGTGCAGTCGGCTTCTGACGTTCAGTGCAGCCGTCTTCTGAAAACGACATGTCGCACAAGTCCTAA
GTTACGCGACAGGCTGCCGCCCTGCCCTTTTCCTGGCGTTTTCTTGTCGCGTGTTTTAGTCGCATAAAGT
AGAATACTTGCGACTAGAACCGGAGACATTACGCCATGAACAAGAGCGCCGCCGCTGGCCTGCTGGGCTA
TGCCCGCGTCAGCACCGACGACCAGGACTTGACCAACCAACGGGCCGAACTGCACGCGGCCGGCTGCACC
AAGCTGTTTTCCGAGAAGATCACCGGCACCAGGCGCGACCGCCCGGAGCTGGCCAGGATGCTTGACCACC
TACGCCCTGGCGACGTTGTGACAGTGACCAGGCTAGACCGCCTGGCCCGCAGCACCCGCGACCTACTGGA
CATTGCCGAGCGCATCCAGGAGGCCGGCGCGGGCCTGCGTAGCCTGGCAGAGCCGTGGGCCGACACCACC
ACGCCGGCCGGCCGCATGGTGTTGACCGTGTTCGCCGGCATTGCCGAGTTCGAGCGTTCCCTAATCATCG
ACCGCACCCGGAGCGGGCGCGAGGCCGCCAAGGCCCGAGGCGTGAAGTTTGGCCCCCGCCCTACCCTCAC
CCCGGCACAGATCGCGCACGCCCGCGAGCTGATCGACCAGGAAGGCCGCACCGTGAAAGAGGCGGCTGCA
CTGCTTGGCGTGCATCGCTCGACCCTGTACCGCGCACTTGAGCGCAGCGAGGAAGTGACGCCCACCGAGG
CCAGGCGGCGCGGTGCCTTCCGTGAGGACGCATTGACCGAGGCCGACGCCCTGGCGGCCGCCGAGAATGA
ACGCCAAGAGGAACAAGCATGAAACCGCACCAGGACGGCCAGGACGAACCGTTTTTCATTACCGAAGAGA
TCGAGGCGGAGATGATCGCGGCCGGGTACGTGTTCGAGCCGCCCGCGCACGTCTCAACCGTGCGGCTGCA
TGAAATCCTGGCCGGTTTGTCTGATGCCAAGCTGGCGGCCTGGCCGGCCAGCTTGGCCGCTGAAGAAACC
GAGCGCCGCCGTCTAAAAAGGTGATGTGTATTTGAGTAAAACAGCTTGCGTCATGCGGTCGCTGCGTATA
TGATGCGATGAGTAAATAAACAAATACGCAAGGGGAACGCATGAAGGTTATCGCTGTACTTAACCAGAAA
GGCGGGTCAGGCAAGACGACCATCGCAACCCATCTAGCCCGCGCCCTGCAACTCGCCGGGGCCGATGTTC
TGTTAGTCGATTCCGATCCCCAGGGCAGTGCCCGCGATTGGGCGGCCGTGCGGGAAGATCAACCGCTAAC
CGTTGTCGGCATCGACCGCCCGACGATTGACCGCGACGTGAAGGCCATCGGCCGGCGCGACTTCGTAGTG
ATCGACGGAGCGCCCCAGGCGGCGGACTTGGCTGTGTCCGCGATCAAGGCAGCCGACTTCGTGCTGATTC
CGGTGCAGCCAAGCCCTTACGACATATGGGCCACCGCCGACCTGGTGGAGCTGGTTAAGCAGCGCATTGA
GGTCACGGATGGAAGGCTACAAGCGGCCTTTGTCGTGTCGCGGGCGATCAAAGGCACGCGCATCGGCGGT
GAGGTTGCCGAGGCGCTGGCCGGGTACGAGCTGCCCATTCTTGAGTCCCGTATCACGCAGCGCGTGAGCT
ACCCAGGCACTGCCGCCGCCGGCACAACCGTTCTTGAATCAGAACCCGAGGGCGACGCTGCCCGCGAGGT
CCAGGCGCTGGCCGCTGAAATTAAATCAAAACTCATTTGAGTTAATGAGGTAAAGAGAAAATGAGCAAAA
GCACAAACACGCTAAGTGCCGGCCGTCCGAGCGCACGCAGCAGCAAGGCTGCAACGTTGGCCAGCCTGGC
AGACACGCCAGCCATGAAGCGGGTCAACTTTCAGTTGCCGGCGGAGGATCACACCAAGCTGAAGATGTAC
GCGGTACGCCAAGGCAAGACCATTACCGAGCTGCTATCTGAATACATCGCGCAGCTACCAGAGTAAATGA
GCAAATGAATAAATGAGTAGATGAATTTTAGCGGCTAAAGGAGGCGGCATGGAAAATCAAGAACAACCAG
GCACCGACGCCGTGGAATGCCCCATGTGTGGAGGAACGGGCGGTTGGCCAGGCGTAAGCGGCTGGGTTGC
CTGCCGGCCCTGCAATGGCACTGGAACCCCCAAGCCCGAGGAATCGGCGTGAGCGGTCGCAAACCATCCG
GCCCGGTACAAATCGGCGCGGCGCTGGGTGATGACCTGGTGGAGAAGTTGAAGGCCGCGCAGGCCGCCCA
GCGGCAACGCATCGAGGCAGAAGCACGCCCCGGTGAATCGTGGCAAGCGGCCGCTGATCGAATCCGCAAA
GAATCCCGGCAACCGCCGGCAGCCGGTGCGCCGTCGATTAGGAAGCCGCCCAAGGGCGACGAGCAACCAG
ATTTTTTCGTTCCGATGCTCTATGACGTGGGCACCCGCGATAGTCGCAGCATCATGGACGTGGCCGTTTT
CCGTCTGTCGAAGCGTGACCGACGAGCTGGCGAGGTGATCCGCTACGAGCTTCCAGACGGGCACGTAGAG
GTTTCCGCAGGGCCGGCCGGCATGGCCAGTGTGTGGGATTACGACCTGGTACTGATGGCGGTTTCCCATC
TAACCGAATCCATGAACCGATACCGGGAAGGGAAGGGAGACAAGCCCGGCCGCGTGTTCCGTCCACACGT
TGCGGACGTACTCAAGTTCTGCCGGCGAGCCGATGGCGGAAAGCAGAAAGACGACCTGGTAGAAACCTGC
ATTCGGTTAAACACCACGCACGTTGCCATGCAGCGTACGAAGAAGGCCAAGAACGGCCGCCTGGTGACGG
TATCCGAGGGTGAAGCCTTGATTAGCCGCTACAAGATCGTAAAGAGCGAAACCGGGCGGCCGGAGTACAT
CGAGATCGAGCTAGCTGATTGGATGTACCGCGAGATCACAGAAGGCAAGAACCCGGACGTGCTGACGGTT
CACCCCGATTACTTTTTGATCGATCCCGGCATCGGCCGTTTTCTCTACCGCCTGGCACGCCGCGCCGCAG
GCAAGGCAGAAGCCAGATGGTTGTTCAAGACGATCTACGAACGCAGTGGCAGCGCCGGAGAGTTCAAGAA
GTTCTGTTTCACCGTGCGCAAGCTGATCGGGTCAAATGACCTGCCGGAGTACGATTTGAAGGAGGAGGCG
GGGCAGGCTGGCCCGATCCTAGTCATGCGCTACCGCAACCTGATCGAGGGCGAAGCATCCGCCGGTTCCT
AATGTACGGAGCAGATGCTAGGGCAAATTGCCCTAGCAGGGGAAAAAGGTCGAAAAGGTCTCTTTCCTGT
GGATAGCACGTACATTGGGAACCCAAAGCCGTACATTGGGAACCGGAACCCGTACATTGGGAACCCAAAG
CCGTACATTGGGAACCGGTCACACATGTAAGTGACTGATATAAAAGAGAAAAAAGGCGATTTTTCCGCCT
AAAACTCTTTAAAACTTATTAAAACTCTTAAAACCCGCCTGGCCTGTGCATAACTGTCTGGCCAGCGCAC
AGCCGAAGAGCTGCAAAAAGCGCCTACCCTTCGGTCGCTGCGCTCCCTACGCCCCGCCGCTTCGCGTCGG
CCTATCGCGGCCGCTGGCCGCTCAAAAATGGCTGGCCTACGGCCAGGCAATCTACCAGGGCGCGGACAAG
CCGCGCCGTCGCCACTCGACCGCCGGCGCCCACATCAAGGCACCCTGCCTCGCGCGTTTCGGTGATGACG
GTGAAAACCTCTGACACATGCAGCTCCCGGAGACGGTCACAGCTTGTCTGTAAGCGGATGCCGGGAGCAG
ACAAGCCCGTCAGGGCGCGTCAGCGGGTGTTGGCGGGTGTCGGGGCGCAGCCATGACCCAGTCACGTAGC
GATAGCGGAGTGTATACTGGCTTAACTATGCGGCATCAGAGCAGATTGTACTGAGAGTGCACCATATGCG
GTGTGAAATACCGCACAGATGCGTAAGGAGAAAATACCGCATCAGGCGCTCTTCCGCTTCCTCGCTCACT
GACTCGCTGCGCTCGGTCGTTCGGCTGCGGCGAGCGGTATCAGCTCACTCAAAGGCGGTAATACGGTTAT
CCACAGAATCAGGGGATAACGCAGGAAAGAACATGTGAGCAAAAGGCCAGCAAAAGGCCAGGAACCGTAA
AAAGGCCGCGTTGCTGGCGTTTTTCCATAGGCTCCGCCCCCCTGACGAGCATCACAAAAATCGACGCTCA
AGTCAGAGGTGGCGAAACCCGACAGGACTATAAAGATACCAGGCGTTTCCCCCTGGAAGCTCCCTCGTGC
GCTCTCCTGTTCCGACCCTGCCGCTTACCGGATACCTGTCCGCCTTTCTCCCTTCGGGAAGCGTGGCGCT
TTCTCATAGCTCACGCTGTAGGTATCTCAGTTCGGTGTAGGTCGTTCGCTCCAAGCTGGGCTGTGTGCAC
GAACCCCCCGTTCAGCCCGACCGCTGCGCCTTATCCGGTAACTATCGTCTTGAGTCCAACCCGGTAAGAC
ACGACTTATCGCCACTGGCAGCAGCCACTGGTAACAGGATTAGCAGAGCGAGGTATGTAGGCGGTGCTAC
AGAGTTCTTGAAGTGGTGGCCTAACTACGGCTACACTAGAAGGACAGTATTTGGTATCTGCGCTCTGCTG
AAGCCAGTTACCTTCGGAAAAAGAGTTGGTAGCTCTTGATCCGGCAAACAAACCACCGCTGGTAGCGGTG
GTTTTTTTGTTTGCAAGCAGCAGATTACGCGCAGAAAAAAAGGATCTCAAGAAGATCCTTTGATCTTTTC
TACGGGGTCTGACGCTCAGTGGAACGAAAACTCACGTTAAGGGATTTTGGTCATGCATTCTAGGTACTAA
AACAATTCATCCAGTAAAATATAATATTTTATTTTCTCCCAATCAGGCTTGATCCCCAGTAAGTCAAAAA
ATAGCTCGACATACTGTTCTTCCCCGATATCCTCCCTGATCGACCGGACGCAGAAGGCAATGTCATACCA
CTTGTCCGCCCTGCCGCTTCTCCCAAGATCAATAAAGCCACTTACTTTGCCATCTTTCACAAAGATGTTG
CTGTCTCCCAGGTCGCCGTGGGAAAAGACAAGTTCCTCTTCGGGCTTTTCCGTCTTTAAAAAATCATACA
GCTCGCGCGGATCTTTAAATGGAGTGTCTTCTTCCCAGTTTTCGCAATCCACATCGGCCAGATCGTTATT
CAGTAAGTAATCCAATTCGGCTAAGCGGCTGTCTAAGCTATTCGTATAGGGACAATCCGATATGTCGATG
GAGTGAAAGAGCCTGATGCACTCCGCATACAGCTCGATAATCTTTTCAGGGCTTTGTTCATCTTCATACT
CTTCCGAGCAAAGGACGCCATCGGCCTCACTCATGAGCAGATTGCTCCAGCCATCATGCCGTTCAAAGTG
CAGGACCTTTGGAACAGGCAGCTTTCCTTCCAGCCATAGCATCATGTCCTTTTCCCGTTCCACATCATAG
GTGGTCCCTTTATACCGGCTGTCCGTCATTTTTAAATATAGGTTTTCATTTTCTCCCACCAGCTTATATA
CCTTAGCAGGAGACATTCCTTCCGTATCTTTTACGCAGCGGTATTTTTCGATCAGTTTTTTCAATTCCGG
TGATATTCTCATTTTAGCCATTTATTATTTCCTTCCTCTTTTCTACAGTATTTAAAGATACCCCAAGAAG
CTAATTATAACAAGACGAACTCCAATTCACTGTTCCTTGCATTCTAAAACCTTAAATACCAGAAAACAGC
TTTTTCAAAGTTGTTTTCAAAGTTGGCGTATAACATAGTATCGACGGAGCCGATTTTGAAACCGCGGTGA
TCACAGGCAGCAACGCTCTGTCATCGTTACAATCAACATGCTACCCTCCGCGAGATCATCCGTGTTTCAA
ACCCGGCAGCTTAGTTGCCGTTCTTCCGAATAGCATCGGTAACATGAGCAAAGTCTGCCGCCTTACAACG
GCTCTCCCGCTGACGCCGTCCCGGACTGATGGGCTGCCTGTATCGAGTGGTGATTTTGTGCCGAGCTGCC
GGTCGGGGAGCTGTTGGCTGGCTGGTGGCAGGATATATTGTGGTGTAAACAAATTGACGCTTAGACAACT
TAATAACACATTGCGGACGTTTTTAATGTACTGAATTAACGCCGAATTAATTCGAGCTCGGATCTGATAA
TTTATTTGAAAATTCATAAGAAAAGCAAACGTTACATGAATTGATGAAACAATACAAAGACAGATAAAGC
CACGCACATTTAGGATATTGGCCGAGATTACTGAATATTGAGTAAGATCACGGAATTTCTGACAGGAGCA
TGTCTTCAATTCAGCCCAAATGGCAGTTGAAATACTCAAACCGCCCCATATGCAGGAGCGGATCATTCAT
TGTTTGTTTGGTTGCCTTTGCCAACATGGGAGTCCAAGATTCTGCAGTCAAATCTCGGTGACGGGCAGGA
CCGGACGGGGCGGTACCGGCAGGCTGAAGTCCAGCTGCCAGAAACCCACGTCATGCCAGTTCCCGTGCTT
GAAGCCGGCCGCCCGCAGCATGCCGCGGGGGGCATATCCGAGCGCCTCGTGCATGCGCACGCTCGGGTCG
TTGGGCAGCCCGATGACAGCGACCACGCTCTTGAAGCCCTGTGCCTCCAGGGACTTCAGCAGGTGGGTGT
AGAGCGTGGAGCCCAGTCCCGTCCGCTGGTGGCGGGGGGAGACGTACACGGTCGACTCGGCCGTCCAGTC
GTAGGCGTTGCGTGCCTTCCAGGGGCCCGCGTAGGCGATGCCGGCGACCTCGCCGTCCACCTCGGCGACG
AGCCAGGGATAGCGCTCCCGCAGACGGACGAGGTCGTCCGTCCACTCCTGCGGTTCCTGCGGCTCGGTAC
GGAAGTTGACCGTGCTTGTCTCGATGTAGTGGTTGACGATGGTGCAGACCGCCGGCATGTCCGCCTCGGT
GGCACGGCGGATGTCGGCCGGGCGTCGTTCTGGGCTCATCGATTCGATTTGGTGTATCGAGATTGGTTAT
GAAATTCAGATGCTAGTGTAATGTATTGGTAATTTGGGAAGATATAATAGGAAGCAAGGCTATTTATCCA
TTTCTGAAAAGGCGAAATGGCGTCACCGCGAGCGTCACGCGCATTCCGTTCTTGCTGTAAAGCGTTGTTT
GGTACACTTTTGACTAGCGAGGCTTGGCGTGTCAGCGTATCTATTCAAAAGTCGTTAATGGCTGCGGATC
AAGAAAAAGTTGGAATAGAAACAGAATACCCGCGAAATTCAGGCCCGGTTGCCATGTCCTACACGCCGAA
ATAAACGACCAAATTAGTAGAAAAATAAAAACTGACTCGGATACTTACGTCACGTCTTGCGCACTGATTT
GAAAAATCTCAGAATTCATGGATCCTAGGTGAGTCTAGAGAGTTAATTAAGTTTGCAAGCAGCAGATTAC
GCGCAGAAAAAAAGGATCTCAAGGAGATCCTTTGGATCACAAAAAAAAAGCCCGCTCATTAGGCGGGTTA
AATTCCCGGGTACTGCAGCCGATTCATTAATGCAGGTTAACCTGGCTTATCGAAATTAATACGACTCACT
ATAGGGAGACCGGCAGATCTGATCCCTACTCCAAAAATGTCAAAGATACAGTCTCAGAAGACCAAAGGGC
TATTGAGACTTTTCAACAAAGGGTAATTTCGGGAAACCTCCTCGGATTCCATTGCCCAGCTATCTGTCAC
TTCATCGAAAGGACAGTGGAGAAGGAAGGTGGCTCCTACAAATGCCATCATTGCGATAAAGGAAAGGCTA
TCATTCAAGATGCCTCTGCCGACAGTGGTCCCAAAGATGGACCCCCACCCACGAGGAGCATCGTGGGAAA
AGAGGACGTTCCAACCACGTCTTCAAAGCAAGTGGATTGATGTGACATCTCCACTGACGTAAGGGATGAC
GCACAATCCCACCCCTACTCCAAAAATGTCAAAGATACTGTCTCAGAAGACCAAAGGGCTAT
Features (pLannotate 1.2.2; 27 found; start..end, strand, type, name):
      1..346     +  promoter       CaMV 35S promoter: strong constitutive promoter from cauliflower mosaic virus
    298..344     +  promoter       minimal CaMV 35S promoter: minimal 35S promoter from cauliflower mosaic virus
    508..684     +  polyA_signal   CaMV poly(A) signal: cauliflower mosaic virus polyadenylation signal
   1246..1264    -  promoter       SP6 promoter: promoter for bacteriophage SP6 RNA polymerase
   1329..1988    -  CDS            CmR: chloramphenicol acetyltransferase; cat; confers resistance to chloramphenicol
   1989..2025    -  promoter       cat promoter (fragment): promoter of the E. coli cat gene encoding chloramphenicol acetyltransferase
   2025..2053    -  promoter       tet promoter: E. coli promoter for tetracycline efflux protein gene
   2117..2283    -  rep_origin     ori (fragment): high-copy-number ColE1/pMB1/pBR322/pUC origin of replication
   2315..3022    +  terminator     OCS terminator: octopine synthase terminator
   3023..3043    +  misc_feature   MCS (fragment): pUC18/19 multiple cloning site
   3046..3200    +  CDS            lacZα (fragment): LacZα fragment of β-galactosidase; lacZ fragment
   3266..3290    +  misc_feature   RB T-DNA repeat: right border repeat from nopaline C58 T-DNA
   3630..4031    +  CDS            Y4CG_SINFN (fragment): Protein inferred from homology: Swiss-Prot protein existence level 3. From Sinorhizobium fredii (strain NBRC 101917 / NGR234).
   4591..5220    +  CDS            pVS1 StaA: stability protein from the Pseudomonas plasmid pVS1 (Heeb et al., 2000)
   5649..6722    +  CDS            pVS1 RepA: replication protein from the Pseudomonas plasmid pVS1 (Heeb et al., 2000)
   6788..6982    +  rep_origin     pVS1 oriV: origin of replication for the Pseudomonas plasmid pVS1 (Heeb et al., 2000)
   7185..7224    +  CDS            rop (fragment): Rop protein, which maintains plasmids at low copy number; rop
   7326..7466    +  misc_feature   bom: basis of mobility region from pBR322
   7652..8240    -  rep_origin     ori: high-copy-number ColE1/pMB1/pBR322/pUC origin of replication
   8327..9121    -  CDS            KanR: aminoglycoside phosphotransferase; aphA-3; confers resistance to kanamycin
   9546..9570    +  misc_feature   LB T-DNA repeat: left border repeat from nopaline C58 T-DNA
   9656..9908    -  terminator     MAS terminator: mannopine synthase terminator
   9921..10469   -  CDS            bar: PAT_STRHY - Experimental evidence at protein level: Swiss-Prot protein existence level 1. Inactivates phosphinothricin (PPT) by transfer of an acetyl group from acetyl CoA. Can also acetylate demethylphosphinothricin but not PTT or glutamate. This enzyme is an effector of phosphinothricin tripeptide (PTT or bialaphos) resistance. From Streptomyces hygroscopicus. Introduced by genetic manipulation and expressed in glufosinate-tolerant maize by Dekalb Genetics.
  10475..10855   -  promoter       MAS promoter: mannopine synthase promoter (Velten et al., 1984)
  10901..10942   -  rep_origin     ori (fragment): high-copy-number ColE1/pMB1/pBR322/pUC origin of replication
  11047..11065   +  promoter       T7 promoter: promoter for bacteriophage T7 RNA polymerase
  11134..11422   +  promoter       CaMV 35S promoter (fragment): strong constitutive promoter from cauliflower mosaic virus
