[The description below was written by a language model from this plasmid's Addgene catalogue record and pLannotate feature annotations shown in this document.]
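Description:
pFGC5941-PacI-ath-STTM170/171 is a plant expression binary vector built on the pFGC5941-PacI backbone and designed to knock down miR170 and miR171 function in Arabidopsis thaliana using a short tandem target mimic (STTM). The backbone carries the hallmarks of an Agrobacterium T-DNA vector: nopaline-type left and right border repeats, the pVS1 replication origin with its RepA and StaA proteins for maintenance in Agrobacterium, and a ColE1/pBR322-type origin with a bom site for high-copy propagation in E. coli. A kanamycin resistance gene sits outside the T-DNA. Within the borders, a bar gene (phosphinothricin acetyltransferase) flanked by the mannopine synthase promoter and terminator provides Basta/glufosinate selection of transformed plants. An OCS terminator and MCS/lacZα remnants are left over from the parental vector.

The payload is a roughly 2.8 kb cassette inserted at a PacI site, which is retained on both sides. According to the depositor it comprises a 2x35S promoter, the STTM, a 35S terminator and a chloramphenicol resistance gene. The annotation agrees: a partial and a full CaMV 35S promoter copy span the sequence origin, followed by an unannotated interval where the STTM presumably lies, then the CaMV poly(A) signal and a reverse-oriented CmR gene. The extra chloramphenicol marker, together with ColE1 origin fragments and T7/SP6 promoters probably carried over from an intermediate cloning vector, allows dual chloramphenicol and kanamycin selection of recombinants in bacteria. An STTM transcript carries two non-cleavable miRNA binding sites joined by a spacer, which sequester the target miRNAs and trigger their destruction, so their function can be studied through loss of activity. The depositor notes that the STTM sequence differs from the reference at some positions, but these changes are not expected to affect function.
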