Addgene plasmid #84097: pFGC5941-PacI-ath-STTM170/171
Purpose: target miRNA170/171 for destruction in Arabidopsis thaliana
Depositing lab: Guiliang Tang. Depositing organization: Michigan Technological University. Publication: Construction of short tandem target mimic (STTM) to block the functions of plant and animal microRNAs. Tang G, Yan J, Gu Y, Qiao M, Fan R, Mao Y, Tang X. Methods. 2012 Oct;58(2):118-25. doi: 10.1016/j.ymeth.2012.10.006. Epub 2012 Oct 23. PubMed 23098881.
Backbone
  Vector backbone: pFGC5941-PacI
  Backbone manufacturer: Guiliang Tang (Addgene plasmid # 44182)
  Backbone size w/o insert (bp): 8608
  Vector type: Plant Expression
  Selectable markers: Basta
Growth in bacteria
  Bacterial resistance: Chloramphenicol and Kanamycin, 25 & 50 μg/mL
  Growth temperature: 37°C
  Growth strain: DH5alpha
  Copy number: High Copy
Gene/Insert
  Gene/Insert name: STTM170/171
  Species: A. thaliana (mustard weed)
  Insert size (bp): 2846
  Promoter: 2x35S
  Cloning method: Restriction Enzyme; 5′ cloning site PacI (not destroyed); 3′ cloning site PacI (not destroyed)
  Sequencing primers: 5′ CACTATCCTTCGCAAGACCCTTCC; 3′ CAACACATGAGCGAAACCCTATAA
Terms and licenses: Academic/Nonprofit Terms; Industry Terms: Not Available to Industry
Depositor comments: The insert within this plasmid contains a 2x35S promoter, STTM, T35S and CmR. The STTM sequence in the plasmid contains discrepancies compared to the reference sequence. According to the depositing lab, these mutations should not affect plasmid function.
How to cite: pFGC5941-PacI-ath-STTM170/171 was a gift from Guiliang Tang (Addgene plasmid # 84097 ; http://n2t.net/addgene:84097 ; RRID:Addgene_84097)
