>Addgene plasmid #84097 | pFGC5941-PacI-ath-STTM170/171 | depositor partial sequence | sequence record 160653 | STTM
GATATTGGCGCCTAGGCTCAATCAGTTGTTGTTGTTATGGTCTAATTTAAATATGGTCTAAAGAAGAAGA
ATGATATTGACACCTAGGCTCAATCA
